Addgene plasmid #79206: pAB078d8
Purpose: Directed Evolution of Protein-Protein Interactions
Depositing lab: David Liu. Depositing organization: Harvard University. Publication: Continuous evolution of Bacillus thuringiensis toxins overcomes insect resistance. Badran AH, Guzov VM, Huai Q, Kemp MM, Vishwanath P, Kain W, Nance AM, Evdokimov A, Moshiri F, Turner KH, Wang P, Malvar T, Liu DR. Nature. 2016 May 5;533(7601):58-63. doi: 10.1038/nature17938. Epub 2016 Apr 27. PubMed 27120167.
Backbone
  Vector backbone: SC101
  Backbone manufacturer: David Liu Lab
  Backbone size w/o insert (bp): 2992
  Vector type: Bacterial Expression
Growth in bacteria
  Bacterial resistance: Ampicillin, 100 μg/mL
  Growth temperature: 37°C
  Growth strain: NEB Turbo
  Copy number: Low Copy
Gene/Insert
  Gene/Insert name: PlacZ-opt (OR1+2) luxAB; Ppro1 434cI-SH2ABL1
  Species: Synthetic
  Promoter: PlacZ-opt (OR1+2); Ppro1
  Cloning method: Ligation Independent Cloning
  Sequencing primers: 5′ n/a; 3′ n/a
Terms and licenses: Academic/Nonprofit Terms; Industry Terms: Not Available to Industry
How to cite: pAB078d8 was a gift from David Liu (Addgene plasmid # 79206 ; http://n2t.net/addgene:79206 ; RRID:Addgene_79206)
