[The description below was written by a language model from this plasmid's Addgene catalogue record and the feature table of its GenBank file.]
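Description:
pAB078d8 is a 6,788 bp low-copy bacterial expression plasmid built on a pSC101 backbone. It is maintained in E. coli through the pSC101 origin together with the Rep101 (RepA) protein encoded alongside it, and is selected with ampicillin via a beta-lactamase gene driven by its own promoter. It was deposited as part of a toolkit for directed evolution of protein-protein interactions, associated with work on continuous evolution of Bacillus thuringiensis toxins.

The payload consists of two synthetic expression units. In the first, a modified lacZ promoter designated PlacZ-opt and carrying OR1+2 operator sites drives luxAB, the two luciferase subunits from the Photorhabdus luminescens bioluminescence operon, giving a luminescent transcriptional readout. In the second, the Ppro1 promoter expresses a fusion of the phage 434 cI repressor DNA-binding protein to the SH2 domain of ABL1. This fusion and both promoters are named in the catalogue entry but are not individually annotated in the feature table. The table does show a reverse-oriented FLAG epitope in the region downstream of luxB, which may belong to that fusion cassette, although the record does not say so. rrnB T1 and T2 terminators are also present.

The arrangement is consistent with a bacterial two-hybrid reporter. The 434cI fusion would bind the operators upstream of the promoter and present the SH2 domain as bait, so that a binding partner linked to the transcription machinery, supplied from another construct, would activate luxAB. This would let interaction strength be measured by luminescence, although the record does not describe the partner component or the assay details.
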