LOCUS       Exported 6788 bp ds-DNA circular SYN 12-MAY-2021
DEFINITION  Directed Evolution of Protein-Protein Interactions.
ACCESSION   .
VERSION     .
KEYWORDS    pAB078d8
SOURCE      synthetic DNA construct
  ORGANISM  synthetic DNA construct
REFERENCE   1 (bases 1 to 6788)
  AUTHORS   Badran AH, Guzov VM, Huai Q, Kemp MM, Vishwanath P, Kain W, Nance
            AM, Evdokimov A, Moshiri F, Turner KH, Wang P, Malvar T, Liu DR
  TITLE     Continuous evolution of Bacillus thuringiensis toxins overcomes
            insect resistance.
  JOURNAL   Nature. 2016 May 5;533(7601):58-63. doi: 10.1038/nature17938. Epub
            2016 Apr 27.
  PUBMED    27120167
REFERENCE   2 (bases 1 to 6788)
  AUTHORS   .
  TITLE     Direct Submission
  JOURNAL   Exported May 12, 2021 from SnapGene Server 1.1.58
            http://www.snapgene.com
FEATURES             Location/Qualifiers
     source          1..6788
                     /organism="synthetic DNA construct"
                     /mol_type="other DNA"
     CDS             complement(1..951)
                     /codon_start=1
                     /gene="rep101"
                     /product="RepA protein needed for replication with the
                     pSC101 origin"
                     /label=Rep101
                     /translation="MSELVVFKANELAISRYDLTEHETKLILCCVALLNPTIENPTRKE
                     RTVSFTYNQYAQMMNISRENAYGVLAKATRELMTRTVEIRNPLVKGFEIFQWTNYAKFS
                     SEKLELVFSEEILPYLFQLKKFIKYNLEHVKSFENKYSMRIYEWLLKELTQKKTHKANI
                     EISLDEFKFMLMLENNYHEFKRLNQWVLKPISKDLNTYSNMKLVVDKRGRPTDTLIFQV
                     ELDRQMDLVTELENNQIKMNGDKIPTTITSDSYLRNGLRKTLHDALTAKIQLTSFEAKF
                     LSDMQSKHDLNGSFSWLTQKQRTTLENILAKYGRI"
     rep_origin      999..1221
                     /label=pSC101 ori
                     /note="low-copy replication origin that requires the Rep101
                     protein"
     CDS             1910..2989
                     /codon_start=1
                     /gene="luxA"
                     /product="LuxA luciferase subunit"
                     /label=LuxA
                     /note="from the Photorhabdus luminescens bioluminescence
                     operon"
                     /translation="MKFGNFLLTYQPPQFSQTEVMKRLVKLGRISEECGFDTVWLLEHH
                     FTEFGLLGNPYVAAAYLLGATKKLNVGTAAIVLPTAHPVRQLEDVNLLDQMSKGRFRFG
                     ICRGLYNKDFRVFGTDMNNSRALAECWYGLIKNGMTEGYMEADNEHIKFHKVKVNPAAY
                     SRGGAPVYVVAESASTTEWAAQFGLPMILSWIINTNEKKAQLELYNEVAQEYGHDIHNI
                     DHCLSYITSVDHDSIKAKEICRKFLGHWYDSYVNATTIFDDSDQTRGYDFNKGQWRDFV
                     LKGHKDTNRRIDYSYEINPVGTPQECIDIIQKDIDATGISNICCGFEANGTVDEIIASM
                     KLFQSDVMPFLKEKQRSLLY"
     CDS             3053..4033
                     /codon_start=1
                     /gene="luxB"
                     /product="LuxB luciferase subunit"
                     /label=LuxB
                     /note="from the Photorhabdus luminescens bioluminescence
                     operon"
                     /translation="KFGLFFLNFINSTTVQEQSIVRMQEITEYVDKLNFEQILVYENHF
                     SDNGVVGAPLTVSGFLLGLTEKIKIGSLNHIITTHHPVRIAEEACLLDQLSEGRFILGF
                     SDCEKKDEMHFFNRPVEYQQQLFEECYEIINDALTTGYCNPDNDFYSFPKISVNPHAYT
                     PGGPRKYVTATSHHIVEWAAKKGIPLIFKWDDSNDVRYEYAERYKAVADKYDVDLSEID
                     HQLMILVNYNEDSNKAKQETRAFISDYVLEMHPNENFENKLEEIIAENAVGNYTECITA
                     AKLAIEKCGAKSVLLSFEPMNDLMSQKNVINIVDDNIKKYHTEYT"
     CDS             complement(4441..4464)
                     /codon_start=1
                     /product="FLAG(R) epitope tag, followed by an enterokinase
                     cleavage site"
                     /label=FLAG
                     /translation="DYKDDDDK"
     terminator      5296..5323
                     /label=rrnB T2 terminator
                     /note="transcription terminator T2 from the E. coli rrnB
                     gene"
     terminator      5415..5501
                     /gene="Escherichia coli rrnB"
                     /label=rrnB T1 terminator
                     /note="transcription terminator T1 from the E. coli rrnB
                     gene"
     primer_bind     5654..5671
                     /label=pBAD Reverse
                     /note="For vectors with E. coli araBAD promoter, reverse
                     primer"
     CDS             complement(5717..6577)
                     /codon_start=1
                     /gene="bla"
                     /product="beta-lactamase"
                     /label=AmpR
                     /note="confers resistance to ampicillin, carbenicillin, and
                     related antibiotics"
                     /translation="MSIQHFRVALIPFFAAFCLPVFAHPETLVKVKDAEDQLGARVGYI
                     ELDLNSGKILESFRPEERFPMMSTFKVLLCGAVLSRIDAGQEQLGRRIHYSQNDLVEYS
                     PVTEKHLTDGMTVRELCSAAITMSDNTAANLLLTTIGGPKELTAFLHNMGDHVTRLDRW
                     EPELNEAIPNDERDTTMPVAMATTLRKLLTGELLTLASRQQLIDWMEADKVAGPLLRSA
                     LPAGWFIADKSGAGERGSRGIIAALGPDGKPSRIVVIYTTGSQATMDERNRQIAEIGAS
                     LIKHW"
     primer_bind     6340..6359
                     /label=Amp-R
                     /note="Ampicillin resistance gene, reverse primer"
     promoter        complement(6578..6682)
                     /gene="bla"
                     /label=AmpR promoter
     primer_bind     6750..6768
                     /label=pBRforEco
                     /note="pBR322 vectors, upsteam of EcoRI site, forward
                     primer"
ORIGIN
        1 tcagatcctt ccgtatttag ccagtatgtt ctctagtgtg gttcgttgtt tttgcgtgag
       61 ccatgagaac gaaccattga gatcatgctt actttgcatg tcactcaaaa attttgcctc
      121 aaaactggtg agctgaattt ttgcagttaa agcatcgtgt agtgtttttc ttagtccgtt
      181 acgtaggtag gaatctgatg taatggttgt tggtattttg tcaccattca tttttatctg
      241 gttgttctca agttcggtta cgagatccat ttgtctatct agttcaactt ggaaaatcaa
      301 cgtatcagtc gggcggcctc gcttatcaac caccaatttc atattgctgt aagtgtttaa
      361 atctttactt attggtttca aaacccattg gttaagcctt ttaaactcat ggtagttatt
      421 ttcaagcatt aacatgaact taaattcatc aaggctaatc tctatatttg ccttgtgagt
      481 tttcttttgt gttagttctt ttaataacca ctcataaatc ctcatagagt atttgttttc
      541 aaaagactta acatgttcca gattatattt tatgaatttt tttaactgga aaagataagg
      601 caatatctct tcactaaaaa ctaattctaa tttttcgctt gagaacttgg catagtttgt
      661 ccactggaaa atctcaaagc ctttaaccaa aggattcctg atttccacag ttctcgtcat
      721 cagctctctg gttgctttag ctaatacacc ataagcattt tccctactga tgttcatcat
      781 ctgagcgtat tggttataag tgaacgatac cgtccgttct ttccttgtag ggttttcaat
      841 cgtggggttg agtagtgcca cacagcataa aattagcttg gtttcatgct ccgttaagtc
      901 atagcgacta atcgctagtt catttgcttt gaaaacaact aattcagaca tacatctcaa
      961 ttggtctagg taattttaat cactatacca attgagatgg gctagtcaat gataattact
     1021 agtccttttc ctttgagttg tgggtatctg taaattctgc tagacctttg ctggaaaact
     1081 tgtaaattct gctagaccct ctgtaaattc cgctagacct ttgtgtgttt tttttgttta
     1141 tattcaagtg gttataattt atagaataaa gaaagaataa aaaaagataa aaagaataga
     1201 tcccagccct gtgtataact cactacttta gtcagttccg cagtattaca aaaggatgtc
     1261 gcaaacgctg tttgctcctc tacaaaacag accttaaaac cctaaaggct taagtagcac
     1321 cctcgcaagc tcgggcaaat cgctgaatat tccttttgtc tccgaccatc aggcacctga
     1381 gtcgctgtct ttttcgtgac attcagttcg ctgcgctcac ggctctggca gtgaatgggg
     1441 gtaaatggca ctacaggcgc cttttatgga ttcatgcaag gaaactaccc ataatacaag
     1501 aaaagcccgt cacgggcttc tcagggcgtt ttatggcggg tctgctatgt ggtgctatct
     1561 gactttttgc tgttcagcag ttcctgccct ctgattttcc agtctgacca cttcggatta
     1621 tcccgtgaca ggtcattcag actggctaat gcacccagta aggcagcggt atcatcaaca
     1681 ggcttacccg tcgtacggtc aagaggacat ccgggcaaat gcaacgaaag gctcagtcga
     1741 aagactgggc ctttcgttgc gctgcggaga cttagggacc ctaaaacaag atacattgta
     1801 tgaaaataca agaaagtttg ttcattaggc accccgggct ttactcgtaa agcttccggc
     1861 gcgtatgttg tgtcgaccga cctgcaggtg cagtaaggag gaaaaaaaaa tgaaatttgg
     1921 aaactttttg cttacatacc aacctcccca attttcccaa acagaggtaa tgaaacgttt
     1981 ggttaaatta ggtcgcatct ctgaggagtg tggttttgat accgtatggt tactggagca
     2041 tcatttcacg gagtttggtt tgcttggtaa cccttatgtc gctgctgcat atttacttgg
     2101 cgcgactaaa aaattgaatg taggaactgc cgctattgtt cttcccacag cccatccagt
     2161 acgccaactt gaagatgtga atttattgga tcaaatgtca aaaggacgat ttcggtttgg
     2221 tatttgccga gggctttaca acaaggactt tcgcgtattc ggcacagata tgaataacag
     2281 tcgcgcctta gcggaatgct ggtacgggct gataaagaat ggcatgacag agggatatat
     2341 ggaagctgat aatgaacata tcaagttcca taaggtaaaa gtaaaccccg cggcgtatag
     2401 cagaggtggc gcaccggttt atgtggtggc tgaatcagct tcgacgactg agtgggctgc
     2461 tcaatttggc ctaccgatga tattaagttg gattataaat actaacgaaa agaaagcaca
     2521 acttgagctt tataatgaag tggctcaaga atatgggcac gatattcata atatcgacca
     2581 ttgcttatca tatataacat ctgtagatca tgactcaatt aaagcgaaag agatttgccg
     2641 gaaatttctg gggcattggt atgattctta tgtgaatgct acgactattt ttgatgattc
     2701 agaccaaaca agaggttatg atttcaataa agggcagtgg cgtgactttg tattaaaagg
     2761 acataaagat actaatcgcc gtattgatta cagttacgaa atcaatcccg tgggaacgcc
     2821 gcaggaatgt attgacataa ttcaaaaaga cattgatgct acaggaatat caaatatttg
     2881 ttgtggattt gaagctaatg gaacagtaga cgaaattatt gcttccatga agctcttcca
     2941 gtctgatgtc atgccatttc ttaaagaaaa acaacgttcg ctattatatt atggcggtgg
     3001 cggtagcggc ggtggcggta gcggcggtgg cggtagcggc ggtggcggta gcaaatttgg
     3061 attgttcttc cttaacttca tcaattcaac aactgttcaa gaacagagta tagttcgcat
     3121 gcaggaaata acggagtatg ttgataagtt gaattttgaa cagattttag tgtatgaaaa
     3181 tcatttttca gataatggtg ttgtcggcgc tcctctgact gtttctggtt ttctgctcgg
     3241 tttaacagag aaaattaaaa ttggttcatt aaatcacatc attacaactc atcatcctgt
     3301 ccgcatagcg gaggaagctt gcttattgga tcagttaagt gaagggagat ttattttagg
     3361 gtttagtgat tgcgaaaaaa aagatgaaat gcattttttt aatcgcccgg ttgaatatca
     3421 acagcaacta tttgaagagt gttatgaaat cattaacgat gctttaacaa caggctattg
     3481 taatccagat aacgattttt atagcttccc taaaatatct gtaaatcccc atgcttatac
     3541 gccaggcgga cctcggaaat atgtaacagc aaccagtcat catattgttg agtgggcggc
     3601 caaaaaaggt attcctctca tctttaagtg ggatgattct aatgatgtta gatatgaata
     3661 tgctgaaaga tataaagccg ttgcggataa atatgacgtt gacctatcag agatagacca
     3721 tcagttaatg atattagtta actataacga agatagtaat aaagctaaac aagagacgcg
     3781 tgcatttatt agtgattatg ttcttgaaat gcaccctaat gaaaatttcg aaaataaact
     3841 tgaagaaata attgcagaaa acgctgtcgg aaattatacg gagtgtataa ctgcggctaa
     3901 gttggcaatt gaaaagtgtg gtgcgaaaag tgtattgctg tcctttgaac caatgaatga
     3961 tttgatgagc caaaaaaatg taatcaatat tgttgatgat aatattaaga agtaccacac
     4021 ggaatatacc taaacggagc caatgtacgc aaaaaacccc gcttcagcgg ggttttttcg
     4081 ccaaaaaaaa ccccgccctg tcaggggcgg ggtttttttt tagggcccta ctgactgtta
     4141 gcgtttcggc gccggataat gcagcgtggt gatcagacca tccgcaaccg tgctatggtg
     4201 atgcaccagt tctgccaggg tattgaagcg agattcacta gaaacgtaca gtttgccatc
     4261 gctggcggtg ttgatacggt agtgatacac gcgaccttca taacgcagag aaatgctgcg
     4321 ctggcccggg ctactttcac tttcacgaac cagaaaagaa ccattaatgc cagagctcag
     4381 caggtattcg gccgcgttac ggctcacagg gccatgatac cagctgtgtt tttccagact
     4441 cttgtcatcg tcgtccttgt agtctacgaa ttttaccctc gcttccacga caacaccgat
     4501 aatcttgcag tttccgttga taggagtcat aggccatgaa ggattcaggc ctttcaggta
     4561 cttctgaccg ccatctatga ccagtttctt gaatgttgct tcgttcgcgt cagtcagttt
     4621 ggctacaaca aggcttccat tcactggctc ccgtccagta tctactaaca ccatatgacc
     4681 ttcagggatg ctttgaccta caggtgaggt catggaatca ccttcaacct tcagccagaa
     4741 tccattgcct aataagttaa cgtcactgtc ataccattca tcaatgtcct tgatatcgta
     4801 gggttcacaa gcttcacacc acgaacgagc tctaaccatg ctaatcaatg gatatttccc
     4861 tttgggctca acgtgcccaa caaatctaac attcgaatca gaggtgccat tgagcagcca
     4921 gtcaacactt acgccaagag ctgacgcaag ttctggtaaa aagcgtggtc gcttagtttt
     4981 accgttttcg agctgctcta tagactgctg ggtagtcccc accttttgag caagttcagc
     5041 ctggttaagt ccaagctgaa ttcttttgct ttttaccctg ctgctgatac tcattttttt
     5101 ttcctcctta ctctagtaaa agttaaacaa aattatttgt agagggaaac cgttgtggtc
     5161 tccctgaata tagataccga gccttatgca tgcccgtaaa gttatccagc aaccactcat
     5221 agacctaggg cagcagatag ggacgacgtg gtgttagctg tgctctagaa tcctcagcga
     5281 gtttgtagaa acgcaaaaag gccatccgtc aggatggcct tctgcttaat ttgatgcctg
     5341 gcagtttatg gcgggcgtcc tgcccgccac cctccgggcc gttgcttcgc aacgttcaaa
     5401 tccgctcccg gcggatttgt cctactcagg agagcgttca ccgacaaaca acagataaaa
     5461 cgaaaggccc agtctttcga ctgagccttt cgttttattt gatgcctggc agttccctac
     5521 tctcgcatgg ggagacccca cactaccatc ggcgctacgg cgtttcactt ctgagttcgg
     5581 catggggtca ggtgggacca ccgcgctact gccgccaggc aaattctgtt ttatcagacc
     5641 gcttctgcgt tctgatttaa tctgtatcag gctgaaaatc ttctctcatc cgccaaaaca
     5701 gccatgccca tggcgtttac caatgcttaa tcagtgaggc acctatctca gcgatctgtc
     5761 tatttcgttc atccatagtt gcctgactcc ccgtcgtgta gataactacg atacgggagg
     5821 gcttaccatc tggccccagt gctgcaatga taccgcgaga cccacgctca ccggctccag
     5881 atttatcagc aataaaccag ccagccggaa gggccgagcg cagaagtggt cctgcaactt
     5941 tatccgcctc catccagtct attaattgtt gccgggaagc tagagtaagt agttcgccag
     6001 ttaatagttt gcgcaacgtt gttgccattg ctacaggcat cgtggtgtca cgctcgtcgt
     6061 ttggtatggc ttcattcagc tccggttccc aacgatcaag gcgagttaca tgatccccca
     6121 tgttgtgcaa aaaagcggtt agctccttcg gtcctccgat cgttgtcaga agtaagttgg
     6181 ccgcagtgtt atcactcatg gttatggcag cactgcataa ttctcttact gtcatgccat
     6241 ccgtaagatg cttttctgtg actggtgagt actcaaccaa gtcattctga gaatagtgta
     6301 tgcggcgacc gagttgctct tgcccggcgt caatacggga taataccgcg ccacatagca
     6361 gaactttaaa agtgctcatc attggaaaac gttcttcggg gcgaaaactc tcaaggatct
     6421 taccgctgtt gagatccagt tcgatgtaac ccactcgtgc acccaactga tcttcagcat
     6481 cttttacttt caccagcgtt tctgggtgag caaaaacagg aaggcaaaat gccgcaaaaa
     6541 agggaataag ggcgacacgg aaatgttgaa tactcatact cttccttttt caatattatt
     6601 gaagcattta tcagggttat tgtctcatga gcggatacat atttgaatgt atttagaaaa
     6661 ataaacaaat aggggttccg cgcacatttc cccgaaaagt gccacctgac gtctaagaaa
     6721 ccattattat catgacatta acctataaaa ataggcgtat cacgaggccc ttaggccaaa
     6781 taggccgt
//
