>Addgene plasmid #79206 | pAB078d8 | addgene partial sequence | sequence record 151272 | pCL52_2-F 5'-GCTTCTCAGGGCGTTTTATG-3'
GACCACTTCGGATTATCCCGTGACAGGTCATTCAGACTGGCTAATGCACCCAGTAAGGCAGCGGTATCAT
CAACAGGCTTACCCGTCGTACGGTCAAGAGGACATCCGGGCAAATGCAACGAAAGGCTCAGTCGAAAGAC
TGGGCCTTTCGTTGCGCTGCGGAGACTTAGGGACCCTAAAACAAGATACATTGTATGAAAATACAAGAAA
GTTTGTTCATTAGGCACCCCGGGCTTTACTCGTAAAGCTTCCGGCGCGTATGTTGTGTCGACCGACCTGC
AGGTGCAGTAAGGAGGAAAAAAAAATGAAATTTGGAAACTTTTTGCTTACATACCAACCTCCCCAATTTT
CCCAAACAGAGGTAATGAAACGTTTGGTTAAATTAGGTCGCATCTCTGAGGAGTGTGGTTTTGATACCGT
ATGGTTACTGGAGCATCATTTCACGGAGTTTGGTTTGCTTGGTAACCCTTATGTCGCTGCTGCATATTTA
CTTGGCGCGACTAAAAAATTGAATGTAGGAACTGCCGCTATTGTTCTTCCCACAGCCCATCCAGTACGCC
AACTTGAAGATGTGAATTTATTGGATCAAATGTCAAAAGGACGATTTCGGTTTGGTATTTGCCGAGGGCT
TTACAACAAGGACTTTCGCGTATTCGGCACAGATATGAATAACAGTCGCGCCTTAG
