>Addgene plasmid #79206 | pAB078d8 | addgene partial sequence | sequence record 151273 | Amp-F 5'-AAGCCCTCCCGTATCGTAGT-3'
GCACTATGGATGAACGAAATAGACAGATCGCTGAGATAGGTGCCTCACTGATTAAGCATTGGTAAACGCC
ATGGGCATGGCTGTTTTGGCGGATGAGAGAAGATTTTCAGCCTGATACAGATTAAATCAGAACGCAGAAG
CGGTCTGATAAAACAGAATTTGCCTGGCGGCAGTAGCGCGGTGGTCCCACCTGACCCCATGCCGAACTCA
GAAGTGAAACGCCGTAGCGCCGATGGTAGTGTGGGGTCTCCCCATGCGAGAGTAGGGAACTGCCAGGCAT
CAAATAAAACGAAAGGCTCAGTCGAAAGACTGGGCCTTTCGTTTTATCTGTTGTTTGTCGGTGAACGCTC
TCCTGAGTAGGACAAATCCGCCGGGAGCGGATTTGAACGTTGCGAAGCAACGGCCCGGAGGGTGGCG
