>Addgene plasmid #79206 | pAB078d8 | addgene partial sequence | sequence record 152335 | LuxB-F 5'-gtcctttgaaccaatgaatg-3'
ATATTGTTGATGATAATATTAAGAAGTACCACACGGAATATACCTAAACGGAGCCAATGTACGCAAAAAA
CCCCGCTTCAGCGGGGTTTTTTCGCCAAAAAAAACCCCGCCCTGTCAGGGGCGGGGTTTTTTTTTAGGGC
CCTACTGACTGTTAGCGTTTCGGCGCCGGATAATGCAGCGTGGTGATCAGACCATCCGCAACCGTGCTAT
GGTGATGCACCAGTTCTGCCAGGGTATTGAAGCGAGATTCACTAGAAACGTACAGTTTGCCATCGCTGGC
GGTGTTGATACGGTAGTGATACACGCGACCTTCATAACGCAGAGAAATGCTGCGCTGGCCCGGGCTACTT
TCACTTTCACGAACCAGAAAAGAACCATTAATGCCAGAGCTCAGCAGGTATTCGGCCGCGTTACGGCTCA
CAGGGCCATGATACCAGCTGTGTTTTTCCAGACTCTTGTCATCGTCGTCCTTGTAGTCTACGAATTTTAC
CCTCGCTTCCACGACAACACCGATAATCTTGCAGTTTCCGTTGATAGGAGTCATAGGCCATGAAGGATTC
AGGCCTTTCAGGTACTTCTGACCGCCATCTATGACCAGTTTCTTGAATGTTGCTTCGTTCGCGTCAGTCA
GTTTGGCTACAACAAGGCTTCCATTCACTGGCTCCCGTCCAGTATCTACTAACACCATATGACCTTCAGG
GATGCTTTGACCTACAGGTGAGGTCATGGAATCACCTTCAACCTTCAGCCAGAATCCATTGCCTAATAAG
TTAACGTCACTGTCATAC
